>Addgene plasmid #8751 | 3155 pGEM-4Z Bcl-2 cDNA G145A | addgene partial sequence | sequence record 17225 | 8751 with SP6
AGGCGCACGCTGGGAGAACAGGGTACGATAACCGGGCGATTGTGATGAAGTACATCCATTATAAGCTGTC
GCAGAGGGGCTACGAGTGGGATGCGGGAGATGTGGGCGCCGCGCCCCCGGGGGCCGCCCCCGCACCGGGC
ATCTTCTCCTCCCAGCCCGGGCACACGCCCCATCCAGCCGCATCCCGGGACCCGGTCGCCAGGACCTCGC
CGCTGCAGACCCCGGCTGCCCCCGGCGCCGCCGCGGGGCCTGCGCTCAGCCCGGTGCCACCTGTGGTCCA
CCTGACCCTCCGCCAGGCCGGCGACGACTTCTCCCGCCGCTACCGCCGCGACTTCGCCGAGATGTCCAGC
CAGCTGCACCTGACGCCCTTCACCGCGCGGGGACGCTTTGCCACGGTGGTGGAGGAGCTCTTCAGGGACG
GGGTGAACTGGGCGAGGATTGTGGCCTTCTTTGAGTTCGGTGGGGTCATGTGTGTGGAGAGCGTCAACCG
GGAGATGTCGCCCCTGGTGGACAACATCGCCCTGTGGATGACTGAGTACCTGAACCGGCACCTGCACACC
TGGATCCAGGATAACGGAGGCTGGGATGCCTTTGTGGAACTGTACGGCCCCAGCATGCGGCCTCTGTTTG
ATTTCT
