[The description below was written by a language model from this plasmid's Addgene catalogue record.]
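Description:
3155 pGEM-4Z Bcl-2 cDNA G145A is a small, high-copy bacterial plasmid built on Promega's pGEM-4Z backbone (about 2.7 kb without insert) and selected in E. coli through ampicillin resistance. The repository classifies it as a bacterial expression vector. However, pGEM-4Z is best known as a general cloning and in vitro transcription vector in which the multiple cloning site is flanked by opposing SP6 and T7 phage RNA polymerase promoters. This fits with the record listing SP6 and T7 as the 5′ and 3′ sequencing primers. No feature table is provided, so the origin of replication and other backbone elements are not itemised in the record.

The insert is a roughly 720 bp human BCL2 cDNA, corresponding to the coding region of the anti-apoptotic Bcl-2 protein, with a point mutation changing glycine 145 to alanine. It was cloned as an EcoRI fragment, and both flanking EcoRI sites are retained, so the cDNA can be excised intact for transfer into other vectors. Because the same enzyme was used at both ends, the cloning method alone does not fix the insert's orientation. The primer assignment suggests the 5′ end lies toward the SP6 side. No epitope tags, reporters or eukaryotic promoters are recorded.

The associated publication examines the requirement of the Bcl-2 BH1 and BH2 domains for inhibiting apoptosis and for heterodimerising with Bax, so this construct evidently serves as a mutant in that structure–function analysis. It is suited to use as a source of the mutant cDNA for subcloning, or as a template for phage-polymerase transcription and subsequent in vitro translation in protein interaction studies.
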