Addgene plasmid #8751: 3155 pGEM-4Z Bcl-2 cDNA G145A
Depositing lab: Stanley Korsmeyer. Depositing organization: Dana-Farber Cancer Institute. Publication: BH1 and BH2 domains of Bcl-2 are required for inhibition of apoptosis and heterodimerization with Bax. Yin XM, Oltvai ZN, Korsmeyer SJ. Nature 1994 May 26;369(6478):321-3. 10.1038/369321a0 PubMed 8183370.
Backbone
  Vector backbone: pGEM-4Z
  Backbone manufacturer: Promega
  Backbone size w/o insert (bp): 2700
  Vector type: Bacterial Expression
Growth in bacteria
  Bacterial resistance: Ampicillin, 100 μg/mL
  Growth temperature: 37°C
  Growth strain: XL1 Blue
  Copy number: High Copy
Gene/Insert
  Gene/Insert name: Bcl-2
  Species: H. sapiens (human)
  Insert size (bp): 720
  Mutation: Glycine 145 mutated to Alanine
  GenBank ID: NM_000633
  Entrez Gene: BCL2 (a.k.a. Bcl-2, PPP1R50)
  Cloning method: Restriction Enzyme; 5′ cloning site EcoRI (not destroyed); 3′ cloning site EcoRI (not destroyed)
  Sequencing primers: 5′ SP6; 3′ T7
Terms and licenses: Academic/Nonprofit Terms; Industry Terms: Not Available to Industry
How to cite: 3155 pGEM-4Z Bcl-2 cDNA G145A was a gift from Stanley Korsmeyer (Addgene plasmid # 8751 ; http://n2t.net/addgene:8751 ; RRID:Addgene_8751)
